Addgene plasmid #156964: pD649-HAsp-ADGRA2-Fc(DAPA)-AviTag-6xHis
Purpose: Mammalian expression of cell-surface protein extracellular domain fused to Fc(DAPA)-Avi-6xHis. Protein is secreted from cells.
Depositing lab: Chris Garcia. Depositing organization: Stanford University. Publication: A Human IgSF Cell-Surface Interactome Reveals a Complex Network of Protein-Protein Interactions. Wojtowicz WM, Vielmetter J, Fernandes RA, Siepe DH, Eastman CL, Chisholm GB, Cox S, Klock H, Anderson PW, Rue SM, Miller JJ, Glaser SM, Bragstad ML, Vance J, Lam AW, Lesley SA, Zinn K, Garcia KC. Cell. 2020 Aug 20;182(4):1027-1043.e17. doi: 10.1016/j.cell.2020.07.025. PubMed 32822567.
Backbone
  Vector backbone: pD649
  Backbone size w/o insert (bp): 6106
  Vector type: Mammalian Expression
Growth in bacteria
  Bacterial resistance: Ampicillin, 100 μg/mL
  Growth temperature: 37°C
  Growth strain: DH5alpha
  Copy number: High Copy
Gene/Insert
  Gene/Insert name: ADGRA2 (alt name: AGRA2)
  Species: H. sapiens (human)
  Insert size (bp): 2214
  Mutation: Fc region of human IgG contains D265A and P329A mutations (DAPA)
  Entrez Gene: ADGRA2 (a.k.a. GPR124, TEM5)
  Promoter: CMV/SP6
  Tag / fusion protein: Fc(DAPA)-AviTag-6xHis (C terminal on backbone)
  Cloning method: Restriction Enzyme; 5′ cloning site GCGGCCGC (not destroyed); 3′ cloning site GGCGCGCC (not destroyed)
  Sequencing primers: 5′ ATTTAGGTGACACTATAG; 3′ CACGTACCAGTTGAACTTCACC
Resource information
  A portion of this plasmid was derived from a plasmid made by: synthesis by ThermoFisher
Terms and licenses: Academic/Nonprofit Terms; Industry Terms: Not Available to Industry
Depositor comments: Some plasmids in this collection may have an IS4-like element ISVsa5 family transposase upstream of the CMV promoter.
How to cite: pD649-HAsp-ADGRA2-Fc(DAPA)-AviTag-6xHis was a gift from Chris Garcia (Addgene plasmid # 156964)
