[The description below was written by a language model from this plasmid's Addgene catalogue record and pLannotate feature annotations shown in this document.]
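Description:
pD649-HAsp-ADGRA2-Fc(DAPA)-AviTag-6xHis is a mammalian expression plasmid of about 8.3 kb, built on the pD649 backbone, for producing the extracellular domain of human ADGRA2 (also known as GPR124 or TEM5) as a secreted, soluble Fc fusion protein. It is propagated in E. coli through a high-copy ColE1/pUC-type origin with ampicillin selection from a β-lactamase gene. The annotation also picks up short remnants of other elements (KanR, lacZα, rrnB T2 terminator, f1 ori), which are only fragments and are unlikely to be functional.

Expression is driven by the CMV immediate-early enhancer and promoter, followed by a fragment of CMV intron A and an SP6 promoter that can serve for in vitro transcription or as a sequencing primer site. The open reading frame begins with a secretion signal; the construct name denotes it as an HA signal peptide, whereas the automated annotation matches a fragment of an immunoglobulin heavy-chain signal sequence in that position. The ADGRA2 ectodomain (roughly 2.2 kb, placed between two retained restriction sites) follows. It is fused at its C terminus to a human IgG1 Fc carrying the D265A and P329A (DAPA) substitutions, changes generally used to blunt Fc effector-function binding. An AviTag for site-specific biotinylation and a 6xHis tag for metal-affinity purification come next, according to the catalogue entry, although neither is separately annotated, and a bGH polyadenylation signal terminates the transcript. A downstream cassette with SV40 and EM7 promoters, a puromycin N-acetyltransferase gene and an SV40 poly(A) signal offers puromycin selection in mammalian cells.

The plasmid belongs to a collection of cell-surface protein ectodomain constructs made for screening extracellular protein–protein interactions. The depositor notes that some members may carry an IS4-like transposase insertion upstream of the CMV promoter; none is annotated here.
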