Features (pLannotate 1.2.2; 21 found; start..end, strand, type, name):
    119..143     -  CDS            KanR (fragment): aminoglycoside phosphotransferase; aph(3')-Ia; confers resistance to kanamycin
    254..842     +  rep_origin     ori: high-copy-number ColE1/pMB1/pBR322/pUC origin of replication
   1067..1084    +  terminator     rrnB T2 terminator (fragment): transcription terminator T2 from the E. coli rrnB gene
   1109..1128    -  CDS            lacZα (fragment): LacZα fragment of β-galactosidase; lacZ fragment
   1584..1600    +  protein_bind   lac operator: The lac repressor binds to the lac operator to inhibit transcription in E. coli. This inhibition can be relieved by adding lactose or isopropyl-β-D-thiogalactopyranoside (IPTG). lac repressor encoded by lacI
   1843..2146    +  enhancer       CMV enhancer: human cytomegalovirus immediate early enhancer
   2147..2350    +  promoter       CMV promoter: human cytomegalovirus (CMV) immediate early promoter
   2486..2529    +  intron         CMV intron (fragment): modified intron A from human cytomegalovirus
   2581..2599    +  promoter       SP6 promoter: promoter for bacteriophage SP6 RNA polymerase
   2603..2640    +  CDS            IgH signal sequence (fragment): signal sequence from the mouse immunoglobulin heavy chain variable region
   2740..4962    +  CDS            ADGRA2 (fragment): AGRA2_HUMAN - Also known as GPR124 From Homo sapiens (Human).
   4978..5655    +  CDS            IGHG1 (fragment): IGHG1_HUMAN - Experimental evidence at protein level: Swiss-Prot protein existence level 1. Constant region of immunoglobulin heavy chains. Immunoglobulins, also known as antibodies, are membrane-bound or secreted glycoproteins produced by B lymphocytes. In the recognition phase of humoral immunity, the membrane-bound immunoglobulins serve as receptors which, upon binding of a specific antigen, trigger the clonal expansion and differentiation of B lymphocytes into immunoglobulins- secreting plasma cells. Secreted immunoglobulins mediate the effector phase of humoral immunity, which results in
   5870..5981    +  polyA_signal   bGH poly(A) signal: bovine growth hormone polyadenylation signal
   5982..6090    +  rep_origin     f1 ori (fragment): f1 bacteriophage origin of replication; arrow indicates direction of (+) strand synthesis
   6104..6433    +  promoter       SV40 promoter: SV40 enhancer and early promoter
   6481..6528    +  promoter       EM7 promoter: synthetic bacterial promoter&nbsp
   6547..7146    +  CDS            PuroR (fragment): puromycin N-acetyltransferase; pac from Streptomyces; confers resistance to puromycin
   7156..7281    +  CDS            ble (fragment): BLE_KLEPN - Experimental evidence at protein level: Swiss-Prot protein existence level 1. Binding protein with a strong affinity to the bleomycin family of antibiotics. Binds to CL990; an antimitotic-antibiotic compound. From Klebsiella pneumoniae.
   7276..7397    +  polyA_signal   SV40 poly(A) signal: SV40 polyadenylation signal
   7450..8310    -  CDS            AmpR: β-lactamase; bla; confers resistance to ampicillin, carbenicillin, and related antibiotics
   8313..89      -  promoter       AmpR promoter (fragment) (across the origin): bla
>Addgene plasmid #156964 | pD649-HAsp-ADGRA2-Fc(DAPA)-AviTag-6xHis | depositor full sequence | sequence record 303037 | Full Sequence
TTTCAATATTATTGAAGCATTTATCAGGGTTATTGTCTCATGAGCGGATACATATTTGAATGTATTTAGA
AAAATAAACAAATAGGGGTCAGTGTTACAACCAATTAACCAATTCTGAACATTATCGCGAGCCCATTTAT
ACCTGAATATGGCTCATAACACCCCTTGCTCATGACCAAAATCCCTTAACGTGAGTTACGCGCGCGTCGT
TCCACTGAGCGTCAGACCCCGTAGAAAAGATCAAAGGATCTTCTTGAGATCCTTTTTTTCTGCGCGTAAT
CTGCTGCTTGCAAACAAAAAAACCACCGCTACCAGCGGTGGTTTGTTTGCCGGATCAAGAGCTACCAACT
CTTTTTCCGAAGGTAACTGGCTTCAGCAGAGCGCAGATACCAAATACTGTTCTTCTAGTGTAGCCGTAGT
TAGCCCACCACTTCAAGAACTCTGTAGCACCGCCTACATACCTCGCTCTGCTAATCCTGTTACCAGTGGC
TGCTGCCAGTGGCGATAAGTCGTGTCTTACCGGGTTGGACTCAAGACGATAGTTACCGGATAAGGCGCAG
CGGTCGGGCTGAACGGGGGGTTCGTGCACACAGCCCAGCTTGGAGCGAACGACCTACACCGAACTGAGAT
ACCTACAGCGTGAGCTATGAGAAAGCGCCACGCTTCCCGAAGGGAGAAAGGCGGACAGGTATCCGGTAAG
CGGCAGGGTCGGAACAGGAGAGCGCACGAGGGAGCTTCCAGGGGGAAACGCCTGGTATCTTTATAGTCCT
GTCGGGTTTCGCCACCTCTGACTTGAGCGTCGATTTTTGTGATGCTCGTCAGGGGGGCGGAGCCTATGGA
AAAACGCCAGCAACGCGGCCTTTTTACGGTTCCTGGCCTTTTGCTGGCCTTTTGCTCACATGTTCTTTCC
TGCGTTATCCCCTGATTCTGTGGATAACCGTATTACCGCCTTTGAGTGAGCTGATACCGCTCGCCGCAGC
CGAACGACCGAGCGCAGCGAGTCAGTGAGCGAGGAAGCGGAAGGCGAGAGTAGGGAACTGCCAGGCATCA
AACTAAGCAGAAGGCCCCTGACGGATGGCCTTTTTGCGTTTCTACAAACTCTTTCTGTGTTGTAAAACGA
CGGCCAGTCTTAAGCTCGGGCCCCCTGGGCGGTTCTGATAACGAGTAATCGTTAATCCGCAAATAACGTA
AAAACCCGCTTCGGCGGGTTTTTTTATGGGGGGAGTTTAGGGAAAGAGCATTTGTCAGAATATTTAAGGG
CGCCTGTCACTTTGCTTGATATATGAGAATTATTTAACCTTATAAATGAGAAAAAAGCAACGCACTTTAA
ATAAGATACGTTGCTTTTTCGATTGATGAACACCTATAATTAAACTATTCATCTATTATTTATGATTTTT
TGTATATACAATATTTCTAGTTTGTTAAAGAGAATTAAGAAAATAAATCTCGAAAATAATAAAGGGAAAA
TCAGTTTTTGATATCAAAATTATACATGTCAACGATAATACAAAATATAATACAAACTATAAGATGTTAT
CAGTATTTATTATCATTTAGAATAAATTTTGTGTCGCCCTTAATTGTGAGCGGATAACAATTACGAGCTT
CATGCACAGTGGCGTTGACTCAATATTGGCCATTAGCCATATTATTCATTGGTTATATAGCATAAATCAA
TATTGGCTATTGGCCATTGCATACGTTGTATCTATATCATAATATGTACATTTATATTGGCTCATGTCCA
ATATGACCGCCATGTTGGCATTGATTATTGACTAGTTATTAATAGTAATCAATTACGGGGTCATTAGTTC
ATAGCCCATATATGGAGTTCCGCGTTACATAACTTACGGTAAATGGCCCGCCTGGCTGACCGCCCAACGA
CCCCCGCCCATTGACGTCAATAATGACGTATGTTCCCATAGTAACGCCAATAGGGACTTTCCATTGACGT
CAATGGGTGGAGTATTTACGGTAAACTGCCCACTTGGCAGTACATCAAGTGTATCATATGCCAAGTACGC
CCCCTATTGACGTCAATGACGGTAAATGGCCCGCCTGGCATTATGCCCAGTACATGACCTTATGGGACTT
TCCTACTTGGCAGTACATCTACGTATTAGTCATCGCTATTACCATGGTGATGCGGTTTTGGCAGTACATC
AATGGGCGTGGATAGCGGTTTGACTCACGGGGATTTCCAAGTCTCCACCCCATTGACGTCAATGGGAGTT
TGTTTTGGCACCAAAATCAACGGGACTTTCCAAAATGTCGTAACAACTCCGCCCCATTGACGCAAATGGG
CGGTAGGCGTGTACGGTGGGAGGTCTATATAAGCAGAGCTCGTTTAGTGAACCGTCAGATCGCCTGGAGA
CGCCATCCACGCTGTTTTGACCTCCATAGAAGACACCGGGACCGATCCAGCCTCCGCGGCCGGGAACGGT
GCATTGGAACGCGGATTCCCCGTGCCAAGAGTGACGTAAGTACCGCCTATAGAGTCTATAGGCCCACCCC
CTTGGCTTCGTTAGAACGCGGCTACAATTAATACATAACCTTATGTATCATACACATACGATTTAGGTGA
CACTATAGAATAACATCCACTTTGCCTTTCTCTCCACAGGTGTCCACTCCCAGGTCCAACTGCACCTCGG
TTCTATCGAAAACGCGCCTGCTAGCGCCACCATGAAGACCATCATTGCCCTGAGCTACATCTTCTGCCTG
GTGTTCGCTGCGGCCGCCGCTCCAGGATGTCCTCTGTCTATCAGATCCTGCAAGTGCAGCGGCGAGAGGC
CTAAAGGACTGTCTGGCGGAGTTCCTGGACCTGCCAGACGCAGAGTTGTTTGCTCAGGCGGAGATCTGCC
AGAGCCTCCTGAACCTGGACTGCTGCCTAATGGCACCGTGACACTGCTGCTGAGCAACAACAAGATCACC
GGCCTGCGGAACGGCAGCTTTCTGGGACTGTCTCTGCTGGAAAAGCTGGACCTGAGGAACAACATCATCA
GCACCGTGCAGCCTGGCGCCTTTCTCGGACTGGGAGAGCTGAAGAGACTGGACCTGTCCAACAACCGGAT
CGGCTGCCTGACCAGCGAGACATTTCAGGGCCTGCCTAGACTGCTGCGGCTGAACATCAGCGGCAATATC
TTTAGCAGCCTGCAGCCAGGCGTGTTCGACGAACTGCCTGCTCTGAAGGTGGTGGATCTGGGCACCGAGT
TTCTGACCTGCGACTGCCACCTGAGATGGCTGTTGCCCTGGGCTCAGAACAGATCCCTGCAGCTGTCTGA
GCACACCCTGTGCGCCTATCCTTCTGCTCTGCATGCTCAGGCCCTGGGATCTCTGCAAGAGGCTCAGCTG
TGTTGTGAAGGCGCCCTGGAACTGCACACCCACCACCTGATTCCTAGCCTGAGACAGGTGGTGTTTCAGG
GCGACAGACTGCCCTTTCAGTGCAGCGCCAGCTACCTGGGCAACGACACCCGGATCAGATGGTATCACAA
CAGAGCCCCTGTGGAAGGCGACGAGCAGGCTGGAATTCTGCTGGCCGAGAGCCTGATCCACGACTGCACC
TTTATCACCAGCGAGCTGACCCTGAGCCACATCGGAGTTTGGGCATCTGGCGAGTGGGAGTGCACAGTGT
CTATGGCCCAGGGAAACGCCAGCAAGAAAGTGGAAATCGTGGTGCTGGAAACCAGCGCCTCCTACTGTCC
TGCCGAAAGAGTGGCCAACAACAGAGGCGACTTCAGATGGCCCAGAACACTGGCCGGCATCACAGCCTAC
CAGAGCTGTCTGCAGTACCCCTTCACAAGCGTGCCACTTGGAGGCGGAGCACCTGGAACAAGAGCCTCCA
GAAGATGCGACAGAGCCGGCAGATGGGAGCCTGGCGATTACAGCCACTGCCTGTACACCAACGACATCAC
CAGAGTGCTGTACACCTTCGTGCTGATGCCCATCAACGCCTCTAACGCCCTGACACTGGCCCACCAGCTG
AGAGTGTATACAGCCGAGGCCGCCAGCTTCAGCGACATGATGGATGTGGTGTACGTGGCCCAGATGATCC
AGAAATTCCTGGGCTATGTGGACCAGATCAAAGAACTGGTGGAAGTGATGGTGGACATGGCCAGCAACCT
GATGCTGGTGGACGAGCATCTGCTGTGGCTGGCCCAGAGAGAGGATAAGGCCTGCAGCAGAATCGTGGGA
GCCCTGGAAAGAATTGGCGGAGCCGCTCTGTCTCCTCACGCTCAGCACATCTCCGTGAACGCCAGAAACG
TGGCCCTGGAAGCCTACCTGATCAAGCCCCACTCTTACGTGGGCCTGACCTGCACAGCCTTCCAGCGAAG
AGAAGGTGGCGTGCCAGGCACAAGACCTGGATCTCCAGGACAGAACCCTCCACCTGAGCCTGAACCTCCA
GCAGACCAGCAGCTGAGATTCAGATGCACCACCGGCAGACCCAACGTGTCCCTGAGCAGCTTCCACATCA
AGAACTCCGTGGCTCTGGCCTCCATCCAGCTGCCTCCAAGCCTGTTTTCTAGCCTGCCTGCTGCTCTGGC
TCCTCCTGTTCCTCCTGATTGCACACTGCAGCTGCTCGTGTTCAGAAACGGCCGGCTGTTCCACAGCCAC
TCCAACACAAGTAGACCTGGCGCAGCCGGACCTGGCAAGAGAAGAGGTGTTGCCACACCTGTGATCTTCG
CCGGCACATCTGGATGCGGCGTGGGCAATCTGACAGAACCTGTGGCCGTGTCTCTGAGGCATTGGGCTGA
AGGTGCTGAACCAGTGGCTGCCTGGTGGTCCCAAGAAGGACCTGGCGAAGCAGGCGGATGGACATCTGAG
GGTTGTCAGCTGAGAAGCAGCCAGCCTAATGTGTCTGCCCTGCACTGTCAGCACCTGGGAAATGTGGCTG
TGCTGATGGAACTGAGCGCCTTTCCTAGAGAAGTCGGCGGAGCTGGTGCAGGACTTCATCCTGGCGCGCC
GGGCGGCGACAAGACCCACACCTGCCCCCCCTGCCCAGCTCCAGAACTGCTGGGAGGGCCTTCCGTGTTC
CTGTTCCCCCCCAAGCCCAAGGACACCCTGATGATCAGCAGGACCCCCGAGGTGACCTGCGTGGTGGTGG
CCGTGTCCCACGAGGACCCAGAGGTGAAGTTCAACTGGTACGTGGACGGCGTGGAGGTGCACAACGCCAA
GACCAAGCCCAGAGAGGAGCAGTACAACAGCACCTACAGGGTGGTGTCCGTGCTGACCGTGCTGCACCAG
GACTGGCTGAACGGCAAAGAATACAAGTGCAAAGTCTCCAACAAGGCCCTGGCTGCCCCAATCGAAAAGA
CAATCAGCAAGGCCAAGGGCCAGCCACGGGAGCCCCAGGTGTACACCCTGCCCCCCAGCCGGGAGGAGAT
GACCAAGAACCAGGTGTCCCTGACCTGTCTGGTGAAGGGCTTCTACCCCAGCGATATCGCCGTGGAGTGG
GAGAGCAACGGCCAGCCCGAGAACAACTACAAGACCACCCCCCCAGTGCTGGACAGCGACGGCAGCTTCT
TCCTGTACAGCAAGCTGACCGTGGACAAGTCCAGGTGGCAGCAGGGCAACGTGTTCAGCTGCAGCGTGAT
GCACGAGGCCCTGCACAACCACTACACCCAGAAGTCCCTGAGCCTGAGCCCCGGCGGCAGCGGTCTTAAT
GATATTTTCGAGGCTCAGAAGATTGAGTGGCATGAACACCACCACCATCACCACTAAGGCCGGCCTGTAG
TCACTGGCACAACGCGTTACCCGGTAAGCCAATCGGGTATACACGGTCGTCATACTGCAGACAGGGTTCT
TCTACTTTGCAAGATAGTCTTGAGTAGTAAAATAAATAGATAGAGAAAATCAGCCTCGACTGTGCCTTCT
AGTTGCCAGCCATCTGTTGTTTGCCCCTCCCCCGTGCCTTCCTTGACCCTGGAAGGTGCCACTCCCACTG
TCCTTTCCTAATAAAATGAGGAAATTGCATCACAACACTCAACCCTATCTCGGTCTATTCTTTTGATTTA
TAAGGGATTTTGCCGATTTCGGCCTATTGGTTAAAAAATGAGCTGATTTAACAAAAATTTAACGCGAATT
AATTCTGTGGAATGTGTGTCAGTTAGGGTGTGGAAAGTCCCCAGGCTCCCCAGCAGGCAGAAGTATGCAA
AGCATGCATCTCAATTAGTCAGCAACCAGGTGTGGAAAGTCCCCAGGCTCCCCAGCAGGCAGAAGTATGC
AAAGCATGCATCTCAATTAGTCAGCAACCATAGTCCCGCCCCTAACTCCGCCCATCCCGCCCCTAACTCC
GCCCAGTTCCGCCCATTCTCCGCCCCATGGCTGACTAATTTTTTTTATTTATGCAGAGGCCGAGGCCGCC
TCTGCCTCTGAGCTATTCCAGAAGTAGTGAGGAGGCTTTTTTGGAGGCCTAGGCTTTTGCAAAAAGCTCC
CGGGAGCTTGTATATCCATTTTCGGATCTGATCAGCACGTGTTGACAATTAATCATCGGCATAGTATATC
GGCATAGTATAATACGACAAGGTGAGGAACTAAACCATGACCGAGTACAAGCCCACGGTGCGCCTCGCCA
CCCGCGACGACGTCCCCAGGGCCGTACGCACCCTCGCCGCCGCGTTCGCCGACTACCCCGCCACGCGCCA
CACCGTCGATCCGGACCGCCACATCGAGCGGGTCACCGAGCTGCAAGAACTCTTCCTCACGCGCGTCGGG
CTCGACATCGGCAAGGTGTGGGTCGCGGACGACGGCGCCGCGGTGGCGGTCTGGACCACGCCGGAGAGCG
TCGAAGCGGGGGCGGTGTTCGCCGAGATCGGCCCGCGCATGGCCGAGTTGAGCGGTTCCCGGCTGGCCGC
GCAGCAACAGATGGAAGGCCTCCTGGCGCCGCACCGGCCCAAGGAGCCCGCGTGGTTCCTGGCCACCGTC
GGCGTCTCGCCCGACCACCAGGGCAAGGGTCTGGGCAGCGCCGTCGTGCTCCCCGGAGTGGAGGCGGCCG
AGCGCGCCGGGGTGCCCGCCTTCCTGGAGACATCCGCGCCCCGCAACCTCCCCTTCTACGAGCGGCTCGG
CTTCACCGTCACCGCCGACGTCGAGGTGCCCGAAGGACCGCGCACCTGGTGCATGACCCGCAAGCCCGGT
GCCTGACACGTGCTACGAGATTTCGATTCCACCGCCGCCTTCTATGAAAGGTTGGGCTTCGGAATCGTTT
TCCGGGACGCCGGCTGGATGATCCTCCAGCGCGGGGATCTCATGCTGGAGTTCTTCGCCCACCCCAACTT
GTTTATTGCAGCTTATAATGGTTACAAATAAAGCAATAGCATCACAAATTTCACAAATAAAGCATTTTTT
TCACTGCATTCTAGTTGTGGTTTGTCCAAACTCATCAATGTATCTTATCATGTCTGTATACCGTCGACCT
CTAGCTAGAGCTTGGCGTAATCATGGTCATTACCAATGCTTAATCAGTGAGGCACCTATCTCAGCGATCT
GTCTATTTCGTTCATCCATAGTTGCCTGACTCCCCGTCGTGTAGATAACTACGATACGGGAGGGCTTACC
ATCTGGCCCCAGCGCTGCGATGATACCGCGAGAACCACGCTCACCGGCTCCGGATTTATCAGCAATAAAC
CAGCCAGCCGGAAGGGCCGAGCGCAGAAGTGGTCCTGCAACTTTATCCGCCTCCATCCAGTCTATTAATT
GTTGCCGGGAAGCTAGAGTAAGTAGTTCGCCAGTTAATAGTTTGCGCAACGTTGTTGCCATCGCTACAGG
CATCGTGGTGTCACGCTCGTCGTTTGGTATGGCTTCATTCAGCTCCGGTTCCCAACGATCAAGGCGAGTT
ACATGATCCCCCATGTTGTGCAAAAAAGCGGTTAGCTCCTTCGGTCCTCCGATCGTTGTCAGAAGTAAGT
TGGCCGCAGTGTTATCACTCATGGTTATGGCAGCACTGCATAATTCTCTTACTGTCATGCCATCCGTAAG
ATGCTTTTCTGTGACTGGTGAGTACTCAACCAAGTCATTCTGAGAATAGTGTATGCGGCGACCGAGTTGC
TCTTGCCCGGCGTCAATACGGGATAATACCGCGCCACATAGCAGAACTTTAAAAGTGCTCATCATTGGAA
AACGTTCTTCGGGGCGAAAACTCTCAAGGATCTTACCGCTGTTGAGATCCAGTTCGATGTAACCCACTCG
TGCACCCAACTGATCTTCAGCATCTTTTACTTTCACCAGCGTTTCTGGGTGAGCAAAAACAGGAAGGCAA
AATGCCGCAAAAAAGGGAATAAGGGCGACACGGAAATGTTGAATACTCATATTCTTCCTT
