>Addgene plasmid #156964 | pD649-HAsp-ADGRA2-Fc(DAPA)-AviTag-6xHis | depositor partial sequence | sequence record 303038 | insert (extracellular domain)
GCTCCAGGATGTCCTCTGTCTATCAGATCCTGCAAGTGCAGCGGCGAGAGGCCTAAAGGACTGTCTGGCG
GAGTTCCTGGACCTGCCAGACGCAGAGTTGTTTGCTCAGGCGGAGATCTGCCAGAGCCTCCTGAACCTGG
ACTGCTGCCTAATGGCACCGTGACACTGCTGCTGAGCAACAACAAGATCACCGGCCTGCGGAACGGCAGC
TTTCTGGGACTGTCTCTGCTGGAAAAGCTGGACCTGAGGAACAACATCATCAGCACCGTGCAGCCTGGCG
CCTTTCTCGGACTGGGAGAGCTGAAGAGACTGGACCTGTCCAACAACCGGATCGGCTGCCTGACCAGCGA
GACATTTCAGGGCCTGCCTAGACTGCTGCGGCTGAACATCAGCGGCAATATCTTTAGCAGCCTGCAGCCA
GGCGTGTTCGACGAACTGCCTGCTCTGAAGGTGGTGGATCTGGGCACCGAGTTTCTGACCTGCGACTGCC
ACCTGAGATGGCTGTTGCCCTGGGCTCAGAACAGATCCCTGCAGCTGTCTGAGCACACCCTGTGCGCCTA
TCCTTCTGCTCTGCATGCTCAGGCCCTGGGATCTCTGCAAGAGGCTCAGCTGTGTTGTGAAGGCGCCCTG
GAACTGCACACCCACCACCTGATTCCTAGCCTGAGACAGGTGGTGTTTCAGGGCGACAGACTGCCCTTTC
AGTGCAGCGCCAGCTACCTGGGCAACGACACCCGGATCAGATGGTATCACAACAGAGCCCCTGTGGAAGG
CGACGAGCAGGCTGGAATTCTGCTGGCCGAGAGCCTGATCCACGACTGCACCTTTATCACCAGCGAGCTG
ACCCTGAGCCACATCGGAGTTTGGGCATCTGGCGAGTGGGAGTGCACAGTGTCTATGGCCCAGGGAAACG
CCAGCAAGAAAGTGGAAATCGTGGTGCTGGAAACCAGCGCCTCCTACTGTCCTGCCGAAAGAGTGGCCAA
CAACAGAGGCGACTTCAGATGGCCCAGAACACTGGCCGGCATCACAGCCTACCAGAGCTGTCTGCAGTAC
CCCTTCACAAGCGTGCCACTTGGAGGCGGAGCACCTGGAACAAGAGCCTCCAGAAGATGCGACAGAGCCG
GCAGATGGGAGCCTGGCGATTACAGCCACTGCCTGTACACCAACGACATCACCAGAGTGCTGTACACCTT
CGTGCTGATGCCCATCAACGCCTCTAACGCCCTGACACTGGCCCACCAGCTGAGAGTGTATACAGCCGAG
GCCGCCAGCTTCAGCGACATGATGGATGTGGTGTACGTGGCCCAGATGATCCAGAAATTCCTGGGCTATG
TGGACCAGATCAAAGAACTGGTGGAAGTGATGGTGGACATGGCCAGCAACCTGATGCTGGTGGACGAGCA
TCTGCTGTGGCTGGCCCAGAGAGAGGATAAGGCCTGCAGCAGAATCGTGGGAGCCCTGGAAAGAATTGGC
GGAGCCGCTCTGTCTCCTCACGCTCAGCACATCTCCGTGAACGCCAGAAACGTGGCCCTGGAAGCCTACC
TGATCAAGCCCCACTCTTACGTGGGCCTGACCTGCACAGCCTTCCAGCGAAGAGAAGGTGGCGTGCCAGG
CACAAGACCTGGATCTCCAGGACAGAACCCTCCACCTGAGCCTGAACCTCCAGCAGACCAGCAGCTGAGA
TTCAGATGCACCACCGGCAGACCCAACGTGTCCCTGAGCAGCTTCCACATCAAGAACTCCGTGGCTCTGG
CCTCCATCCAGCTGCCTCCAAGCCTGTTTTCTAGCCTGCCTGCTGCTCTGGCTCCTCCTGTTCCTCCTGA
TTGCACACTGCAGCTGCTCGTGTTCAGAAACGGCCGGCTGTTCCACAGCCACTCCAACACAAGTAGACCT
GGCGCAGCCGGACCTGGCAAGAGAAGAGGTGTTGCCACACCTGTGATCTTCGCCGGCACATCTGGATGCG
GCGTGGGCAATCTGACAGAACCTGTGGCCGTGTCTCTGAGGCATTGGGCTGAAGGTGCTGAACCAGTGGC
TGCCTGGTGGTCCCAAGAAGGACCTGGCGAAGCAGGCGGATGGACATCTGAGGGTTGTCAGCTGAGAAGC
AGCCAGCCTAATGTGTCTGCCCTGCACTGTCAGCACCTGGGAAATGTGGCTGTGCTGATGGAACTGAGCG
CCTTTCCTAGAGAAGTCGGCGGAGCTGGTGCAGGACTTCATCCT
